Addgene plasmid #58691: mV-NcWC1-LOV_368
Purpose: Expresses mVenus-fusion protein of NcWC1-LOV domain (Neurospora crassa White Collar-1)
Depositing lab: Harald Janovjak. Depositing organization: Institute of Science and Technology Austria (I.S.T. Austria). Publication: Spatio-temporally precise activation of engineered receptor tyrosine kinases by light. Grusch M, Schelch K, Riedler R, Reichhart E, Differ C, Berger W, Ingles-Prieto A, Janovjak H. EMBO J. 2014 Jul 1. pii: e201387695. 10.15252/embj.201387695 PubMed 24986882.
Backbone
  Vector backbone: pcDNA3.1-
  Vector type: Mammalian Expression
Growth in bacteria
  Bacterial resistance: Ampicillin, 100 μg/mL
  Growth temperature: 37°C
  Growth strain: XL10 Gold
  Copy number: Unknown
Gene/Insert
  Gene/Insert name: mV-NcWC1-LOV
Terms and licenses: Academic/Nonprofit Terms; Industry Terms: Not Available to Industry
How to cite: mV-NcWC1-LOV_368 was a gift from Harald Janovjak (Addgene plasmid # 58691 ; http://n2t.net/addgene:58691 ; RRID:Addgene_58691)
