[The description below was written by a language model from this plasmid's Addgene catalogue record and pLannotate feature annotations shown in this document.]
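Description:
mV-NcWC1-LOV_368 is a mammalian expression plasmid built on the pcDNA3.1(-) backbone, with a depositor full sequence of 6,658 nt. It is propagated in E. coli through a high-copy ColE1/pUC-type origin and selected with ampicillin via the β-lactamase gene under its own promoter. An f1 phage origin is also present, which can support single-stranded DNA production. For selection in mammalian cells, the backbone carries a neomycin/kanamycin phosphotransferase gene driven by the SV40 enhancer/early promoter and terminated by an SV40 polyadenylation signal. The small ble, lacI, lac promoter/operator, bom and HIV-1 LTR hits in the feature table are short fragments. They are most plausibly backbone remnants or annotation artefacts rather than functional parts.

The payload is a single open reading frame expressed from the human cytomegalovirus immediate-early enhancer and promoter and terminated by the bovine growth hormone polyadenylation signal. A T7 promoter sits just upstream of the coding region, as is standard for this backbone. The reading frame begins with mVenus, a monomeric, rapidly maturing yellow fluorescent protein, and runs directly into a fragment of about 540 nt from Neurospora crassa White Collar-1 (wc-1). According to the catalogue entry, this fragment corresponds to the LOV (light-oxygen-voltage) domain of that blue-light photoreceptor. The construct therefore produces an N-terminally mVenus-tagged LOV domain whose expression and localisation can be followed by fluorescence in transfected cells. The associated work concerns light activation of engineered receptor tyrosine kinases, but the record does not state the specific experimental role of this fusion within that work.
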