Features (pLannotate 1.2.2; 21 found; start..end, strand, type, name):
     28..80      -  misc_feature   bom (fragment): basis of mobility region from pBR322
    235..614     +  enhancer       CMV enhancer: human cytomegalovirus immediate early enhancer
    615..818     +  promoter       CMV promoter: human cytomegalovirus (CMV) immediate early promoter
    814..847     +  LTR            5' LTR (truncated) (fragment): truncated 5' long terminal repeat (LTR) from HIV-1
    863..881     +  promoter       T7 promoter: promoter for bacteriophage T7 RNA polymerase
    919..1635    +  CDS            mVenus: mVenus is a basic (constitutively fluorescent) yellow fluorescent protein published in 2006, derived from Aequorea victoria. It is reported to be a rapidly-maturing monomer with moderate acid sensitivity.
   1636..2172    +  CDS            wc-1 (fragment): WC1_NEUCR - Experimental evidence at protein level: Swiss-Prot protein existence level 1. May function as a transcription factor involved in light regulation. Binds and affects blue light regulation of the al-3 gene. Wc-1 and wc-2 proteins interact via homologous PAS domains, bind to promoters of light regulated genes such as frq, and activate transcription. From Neurospora crassa (strain ATCC 24698 / 74-OR23-1A / CBS 708.71 / DSM 1257 / FGSC 987).
   2258..2482    +  polyA_signal   bGH poly(A) signal: bovine growth hormone polyadenylation signal
   2486..2507    +  promoter       SV40 promoter (fragment): SV40 enhancer and early promoter
   2528..2956    +  rep_origin     f1 ori (sequence partly withheld): f1 bacteriophage origin of replication; arrow indicates direction of (+) strand synthesis
   2970..3299    +  promoter       SV40 promoter: SV40 enhancer and early promoter
   3366..4157    +  CDS            neo: KKA2_KLEPN - Also known as kan, nptII. Experimental evidence at protein level: Swiss-Prot protein existence level 1. Resistance to kanamycin, neomycin, paromomycin, ribostamycin, butirosin and gentamicin B. From Klebsiella pneumoniae.
   4181..4339    +  CDS            ble (fragment): BLE_KLEPN - Experimental evidence at protein level: Swiss-Prot protein existence level 1. Binding protein with a strong affinity to the bleomycin family of antibiotics. Binds to CL990; an antimitotic-antibiotic compound. From Klebsiella pneumoniae.
   4334..4455    +  polyA_signal   SV40 poly(A) signal: SV40 polyadenylation signal
   4528..4544    -  protein_bind   lac operator: The lac repressor binds to the lac operator to inhibit transcription in E. coli. This inhibition can be relieved by adding lactose or isopropyl-β-D-thiogalactopyranoside (IPTG). lac repressor encoded by lacI
   4552..4582    -  promoter       lac promoter: promoter for the E. coli lac operon
   4597..4618    -  protein_bind   CAP binding site: CAP binding activates transcription in the presence of cAMP. E. coli catabolite activator protein
   4631..4723    -  CDS            lacI (fragment): lac repressor; lacI; The lac repressor binds to the lac operator to inhibit transcription in E. coli. This inhibition can be relieved by adding lactose or isopropyl-β-D-thiogalactopyranoside (IPTG).
   4906..5491    -  rep_origin     ori: high-copy-number ColE1/pMB1/pBR322/pUC origin of replication
   5662..6522    -  CDS            AmpR: β-lactamase; bla; confers resistance to ampicillin, carbenicillin, and related antibiotics
   6523..6627    -  promoter       AmpR promoter: bla
>Addgene plasmid #58691 | mV-NcWC1-LOV_368 | depositor full sequence | sequence record 90697 | mV-NcWC1-LOV_368
GACGGATCGGGAGATCTCCCGATCCCCTATGGTGCACTCTCAGTACAATCTGCTCTGATGCCGCATAGTT
AAGCCAGTATCTGCTCCCTGCTTGTGTGTTGGAGGTCGCTGAGTAGTGCGCGAGCAAAATTTAAGCTACA
ACAAGGCAAGGCTTGACCGACAATTGCATGAAGAATCTGCTTAGGGTTAGGCGTTTTGCGCTGCTTCGCG
ATGTACGGGCCAGATATACGCGTTGACATTGATTATTGACTAGTTATTAATAGTAATCAATTACGGGGTC
ATTAGTTCATAGCCCATATATGGAGTTCCGCGTTACATAACTTACGGTAAATGGCCCGCCTGGCTGACCG
CCCAACGACCCCCGCCCATTGACGTCAATAATGACGTATGTTCCCATAGTAACGCCAATAGGGACTTTCC
ATTGACGTCAATGGGTGGAGTATTTACGGTAAACTGCCCACTTGGCAGTACATCAAGTGTATCATATGCC
AAGTACGCCCCCTATTGACGTCAATGACGGTAAATGGCCCGCCTGGCATTATGCCCAGTACATGACCTTA
TGGGACTTTCCTACTTGGCAGTACATCTACGTATTAGTCATCGCTATTACCATGGTGATGCGGTTTTGGC
AGTACATCAATGGGCGTGGATAGCGGTTTGACTCACGGGGATTTCCAAGTCTCCACCCCATTGACGTCAA
TGGGAGTTTGTTTTGGCACCAAAATCAACGGGACTTTCCAAAATGTCGTAACAACTCCGCCCCATTGACG
CAAATGGGCGGTAGGCGTGTACGGTGGGAGGTCTATATAAGCAGAGCTCTCTGGCTAACTAGAGAACCCA
CTGCTTACTGGCTTATCGAAATTAATACGACTCACTATAGGGAGACCCAAGCTGGCTAGCGGCGCCGGTA
CCGGTAGCATGGTGAGCAAGGGCGAGGAGCTGTTCACCGGGGTGGTGCCCATCCTGGTCGAGCTGGACGG
CGACGTAAACGGCCACAAGTTCAGCGTGTCCGGCGAGGGCGAGGGCGATGCCACCTACGGCAAGCTGACC
CTGAAGCTGATCTGCACCACCGGCAAGCTGCCCGTGCCCTGGCCCACCCTCGTGACCACCCTGGGCTACG
GCCTGCAGTGCTTCGCCCGCTACCCCGACCACATGAAGCAGCACGACTTCTTCAAGTCCGCCATGCCCGA
AGGCTACGTCCAGGAGCGCACCATCTTCTTCAAGGACGACGGCAACTACAAGACCCGCGCCGAGGTGAAG
TTCGAGGGCGACACCCTGGTGAACCGCATCGAGCTGAAGGGCATCGACTTCAAGGAGGACGGCAACATCC
TGGGGCACAAGCTGGAGTACAACTACAACAGCCACAACGTCTATATCACCGCCGACAAGCAGAAGAACGG
CATCAAGGCCAACTTCAAGATCCGCCACAACATCGAGGACGGCGGCGTGCAGCTCGCCGACCACTACCAG
CAGAACACCCCCATCGGCGACGGCCCCGTGCTGCTGCCCGACAACCACTACCTGAGCTACCAGTCCAAAC
TGAGCAAAGACCCCAACGAGAAGCGCGATCACATGGTCCTGCTGGAGTTCGTGACCGCCGCCGGGATCAC
TCTCGGCATGGACGAGCTGTACAAGGGCAGTTCAGGATCATCCGGTAAGAGCATCTATAGTAAGAGCGGA
TTCGACATGCTGAGAGCTCTGTGGTACGTGGCAAGTCGCAAAGATCCAAAGCTGAAGCTCGGAGCAGTGG
ATATGAGCTGCGCCTTCGTGGTTTGCGACGTGACCCTGAACGATTGCCCCATCATCTACGTCAGCGACAA
TTTCCAGAATCTCACCGGATATTCTCGGCACGAAATCGTGGGAAGAAACTGTAGATTTCTGCAGGCTCCC
GACGGAAATGTTGAGGCTGGGACCAAACGCGAATTTGTGGAAAACAACGCAGTGTATACCCTGAAGAAAA
CTATTGCTGAGGGCCAGGAGATACAACAATCCCTCATTAACTACAGAAAAGGTGGGAAACCCTTCCTCAA
CCTCCTGACCATGATACCAATCCCTTGGGATACTGAAGAGATAAGGTACTTTATCGGGTTTCAGATCGAT
CTCGTGGAATGTCCCGACGCTATCATAGGTCAGGAGGGCAATGGACCAATGCAAGTGAACTATACCCACA
GTCCCGGATAAAAGCTTGATCCGGCTGCTAACAAAGCGGATCCGAGCTCGGTACCAAGCTTAAGTTTAAA
CCGCTGATCAGCCTCGACTGTGCCTTCTAGTTGCCAGCCATCTGTTGTTTGCCCCTCCCCCGTGCCTTCC
TTGACCCTGGAAGGTGCCACTCCCACTGTCCTTTCCTAATAAAATGAGGAAATTGCATCGCATTGTCTGA
GTAGGTGTCATTCTATTCTGGGGGGTGGGGTGGGGCAGGACAGCAAGGGGGAGGATTGGGAAGACAATAG
CAGGCATGCTGGGGATGCGGTGGGCTCTATGGCTTCTGAGGCGGAAAGAACCAGCTGGGGCTCTAGGGGG
TATCCCC
[124 nt withheld, positions 2528-2651]
C
[91 nt withheld, positions 2653-2743]
A
[49 nt withheld, positions 2745-2793]
CCTTTGACGTTGGAGTCCACGTTCTTT
[37 nt withheld, positions 2821-2857]
ACCCTATCTCGGTCTATTCTTTTGATTTATAAGGGATTTTGCCGATTTCGGCCTATTGGTTAAAAAATGA
GCTGATTTAACAAAAATTTAACGCGAATTAATTCTGTGGAATGTGTGTCAGTTAGGGTGTGGAAAGTCCC
CAGGCTCCCCAGCAGGCAGAAGTATGCAAAGCATGCATCTCAATTAGTCAGCAACCAGGTGTGGAAAGTC
CCCAGGCTCCCCAGCAGGCAGAAGTATGCAAAGCATGCATCTCAATTAGTCAGCAACCATAGTCCCGCCC
CTAACTCCGCCCATCCCGCCCCTAACTCCGCCCAGTTCCGCCCATTCTCCGCCCCATGGCTGACTAATTT
TTTTTATTTATGCAGAGGCCGAGGCCGCCTCTGCCTCTGAGCTATTCCAGAAGTAGTGAGGAGGCTTTTT
TGGAGGCCTAGGCTTTTGCAAAAAGCTCCCGGGAGCTTGTATATCCATTTTCGGATCTGATCAAGAGACA
GGATGAGGATCGTTTCGCATGATTGAACAAGATGGATTGCACGCAGGTTCTCCGGCCGCTTGGGTGGAGA
GGCTATTCGGCTATGACTGGGCACAACAGACAATCGGCTGCTCTGATGCCGCCGTGTTCCGGCTGTCAGC
GCAGGGGCGCCCGGTTCTTTTTGTCAAGACCGACCTGTCCGGTGCCCTGAATGAACTGCAGGACGAGGCA
GCGCGGCTATCGTGGCTGGCCACGACGGGCGTTCCTTGCGCAGCTGTGCTCGACGTTGTCACTGAAGCGG
GAAGGGACTGGCTGCTATTGGGCGAAGTGCCGGGGCAGGATCTCCTGTCATCTCACCTTGCTCCTGCCGA
GAAAGTATCCATCATGGCTGATGCAATGCGGCGGCTGCATACGCTTGATCCGGCTACCTGCCCATTCGAC
CACCAAGCGAAACATCGCATCGAGCGAGCACGTACTCGGATGGAAGCCGGTCTTGTCGATCAGGATGATC
TGGACGAAGAGCATCAGGGGCTCGCGCCAGCCGAACTGTTCGCCAGGCTCAAGGCGCGCATGCCCGACGG
CGAGGATCTCGTCGTGACCCATGGCGATGCCTGCTTGCCGAATATCATGGTGGAAAATGGCCGCTTTTCT
GGATTCATCGACTGTGGCCGGCTGGGTGTGGCGGACCGCTATCAGGACATAGCGTTGGCTACCCGTGATA
TTGCTGAAGAGCTTGGCGGCGAATGGGCTGACCGCTTCCTCGTGCTTTACGGTATCGCCGCTCCCGATTC
GCAGCGCATCGCCTTCTATCGCCTTCTTGACGAGTTCTTCTGAGCGGGACTCTGGGGTTCGAAATGACCG
ACCAAGCGACGCCCAACCTGCCATCACGAGATTTCGATTCCACCGCCGCCTTCTATGAAAGGTTGGGCTT
CGGAATCGTTTTCCGGGACGCCGGCTGGATGATCCTCCAGCGCGGGGATCTCATGCTGGAGTTCTTCGCC
CACCCCAACTTGTTTATTGCAGCTTATAATGGTTACAAATAAAGCAATAGCATCACAAATTTCACAAATA
AAGCATTTTTTTCACTGCATTCTAGTTGTGGTTTGTCCAAACTCATCAATGTATCTTATCATGTCTGTAT
ACCGTCGACCTCTAGCTAGAGCTTGGCGTAATCATGGTCATAGCTGTTTCCTGTGTGAAATTGTTATCCG
CTCACAATTCCACACAACATACGAGCCGGAAGCATAAAGTGTAAAGCCTGGGGTGCCTAATGAGTGAGCT
AACTCACATTAATTGCGTTGCGCTCACTGCCCGCTTTCCAGTCGGGAAACCTGTCGTGCCAGCTGCATTA
ATGAATCGGCCAACGCGCGGGGAGAGGCGGTTTGCGTATTGGGCGCTCTTCCGCTTCCTCGCTCACTGAC
TCGCTGCGCTCGGTCGTTCGGCTGCGGCGAGCGGTATCAGCTCACTCAAAGGCGGTAATACGGTTATCCA
CAGAATCAGGGGATAACGCAGGAAAGAACATGTGAGCAAAAGGCCAGCAAAAGGCCAGGAACCGTAAAAA
GGCCGCGTTGCTGGCGTTTTTCCATAGGCTCCGCCCCCCTGACGAGCATCACAAAAATCGACGCTCAAGT
CAGAGGTGGCGAAACCCGACAGGACTATAAAGATACCAGGCGTTTCCCCCTGGAAGCTCCCTCGTGCGCT
CTCCTGTTCCGACCCTGCCGCTTACCGGATACCTGTCCGCCTTTCTCCCTTCGGGAAGCGTGGCGCTTTC
TCATAGCTCACGCTGTAGGTATCTCAGTTCGGTGTAGGTCGTTCGCTCCAAGCTGGGCTGTGTGCACGAA
CCCCCCGTTCAGCCCGACCGCTGCGCCTTATCCGGTAACTATCGTCTTGAGTCCAACCCGGTAAGACACG
ACTTATCGCCACTGGCAGCAGCCACTGGTAACAGGATTAGCAGAGCGAGGTATGTAGGCGGTGCTACAGA
GTTCTTGAAGTGGTGGCCTAACTACGGCTACACTAGAAGAACAGTATTTGGTATCTGCGCTCTGCTGAAG
CCAGTTACCTTCGGAAAAAGAGTTGGTAGCTCTTGATCCGGCAAACAAACCACCGCTGGTAGCGGTTTTT
TTGTTTGCAAGCAGCAGATTACGCGCAGAAAAAAAGGATCTCAAGAAGATCCTTTGATCTTTTCTACGGG
GTCTGACGCTCAGTGGAACGAAAACTCACGTTAAGGGATTTTGGTCATGAGATTATCAAAAAGGATCTTC
ACCTAGATCCTTTTAAATTAAAAATGAAGTTTTAAATCAATCTAAAGTATATATGAGTAAACTTGGTCTG
ACAGTTACCAATGCTTAATCAGTGAGGCACCTATCTCAGCGATCTGTCTATTTCGTTCATCCATAGTTGC
CTGACTCCCCGTCGTGTAGATAACTACGATACGGGAGGGCTTACCATCTGGCCCCAGTGCTGCAATGATA
CCGCGAGACCCACGCTCACCGGCTCCAGATTTATCAGCAATAAACCAGCCAGCCGGAAGGGCCGAGCGCA
GAAGTGGTCCTGCAACTTTATCCGCCTCCATCCAGTCTATTAATTGTTGCCGGGAAGCTAGAGTAAGTAG
TTCGCCAGTTAATAGTTTGCGCAACGTTGTTGCCATTGCTACAGGCATCGTGGTGTCACGCTCGTCGTTT
GGTATGGCTTCATTCAGCTCCGGTTCCCAACGATCAAGGCGAGTTACATGATCCCCCATGTTGTGCAAAA
AAGCGGTTAGCTCCTTCGGTCCTCCGATCGTTGTCAGAAGTAAGTTGGCCGCAGTGTTATCACTCATGGT
TATGGCAGCACTGCATAATTCTCTTACTGTCATGCCATCCGTAAGATGCTTTTCTGTGACTGGTGAGTAC
TCAACCAAGTCATTCTGAGAATAGTGTATGCGGCGACCGAGTTGCTCTTGCCCGGCGTCAATACGGGATA
ATACCGCGCCACATAGCAGAACTTTAAAAGTGCTCATCATTGGAAAACGTTCTTCGGGGCGAAAACTCTC
AAGGATCTTACCGCTGTTGAGATCCAGTTCGATGTAACCCACTCGTGCACCCAACTGATCTTCAGCATCT
TTTACTTTCACCAGCGTTTCTGGGTGAGCAAAAACAGGAAGGCAAAATGCCGCAAAAAAGGGAATAAGGG
CGACACGGAAATGTTGAATACTCATACTCTTCCTTTTTCAATATTATTGAAGCATTTATCAGGGTTATTG
TCTCATGAGCGGATACATATTTGAATGTATTTAGAAAAATAAACAAATAGGGGTTCCGCGCACATTTCCC
CGAAAAGTGCCACCTGACGTC
