>Addgene plasmid #58691 | mV-NcWC1-LOV_368 | addgene partial sequence | sequence record 93693 | CMV-F 5'-CGCAAATGGGCGGTAGGCGTG-3'
CTCTCTGGCTAACTAGAGAACCCACTGCTTACTGGCTTATCGAAATTAATACGACTCACTATAGGGAGAC
CCAAGCTGGCTAGCGGCGCCGGTACCGGTAGCATGGTGAGCAAGGGCGAGGAGCTGTTCACCGGGGTGGT
GCCCATCCTGGTCGAGCTGGACGGCGACGTAAACGGCCACAAGTTCAGCGTGTCCGGCGAGGGCGAGGGC
GATGCCACCTACGGCAAGCTGACCCTGAAGCTGATCTGCACCACCGGCAAGCTGCCCGTGCCCTGGCCCA
CCCTCGTGACCACCCTGGGCTACGGCCTGCAGTGCTTCGCCCGCTACCCCGACCACATGAAGCAGCACGA
CTTCTTCAAGTCCGCCATGCCCGAAGGCTACGTCCAGGAGCGCACCATCTTCTTCAAGGACGACGGCAAC
TACAAGACCCGCGCCGAGGTGAAGTTCGAGGGCGACACCCTGGTGAACCGCATCGAGCTGAAGGGCATCG
ACTTCAAGGAGGACGGCAACATCCTGGGGCACAAGCTGGAGTACAACTACAACAGCCACAACGTCTATAT
CACCGCCGACAAGCAGAAGAACGGCATCAAGGCCAACTTCAAGATCCGCCACAACATCGAGGACGGCGGC
GTGCAGCTCGCCGACCACTACCAGCAGAACACCCCCATCGGCGACGGCCCCGTGCTGCTGCCCGACAACC
ACTACCTGAGCTACCAGTCCAAACTGAGCAAAGACCCCAACGAGAAGCGCGATCACATGGTCCTGCTGGA
GTTCGTGACCGCCGCCGGGATCACTCTCGGCATGGACGAGCTGTACAAGGGCAGTTCAGGATCATCCGGT
AAGAGCATCTATAGTAAGAGCGGATTCGACATGCTG
