>Addgene plasmid #58691 | mV-NcWC1-LOV_368 | addgene partial sequence | sequence record 93704 | BGH-rev 5'-TAGAAGGCACAGTCGAGG-3'
CGAGCTCGGATCCGCTTTGTTAGCAGCCGGATCAAGCTTTTATCCGGGACTGTGGGTATAGTTCACTTGC
ATTGGTCCATTGCCCTCCTGACCTATGATAGCGTCGGGACATTCCACGAGATCGATCTGAAACCCGATAA
AGTACCTTATCTCTTCAGTATCCCAAGGGATTGGTATCATGGTCAGGAGGTTGAGGAAGGGTTTCCCACC
TTTTCTGTAGTTAATGAGGGATTGTTGTATCTCCTGGCCCTCAGCAATAGTTTTCTTCAGGGTATACACT
GCGTTGTTTTCCACAAATTCGCGTTTGGTCCCAGCCTCAACATTTCCGTCGGGAGCCTGCAGAAATCTAC
AGTTTCTTCCCACGATTTCGTGCCGAGAATATCCGGTGAGATTCTGGAAATTGTCGCTGACGTAGATGAT
GGGGCAATCGTTCAGGGTCACGTCGCAAACCACGAAGGCGCAGCTCATATCCACTGCTCCGAGCTTCAGC
TTTGGATCTTTGCGACTTGCCACGTACCACAGAGCTCTCAGCATGTCGAATCCGCTCTTACTATAGATGC
TCTTACCGGATGATCCTGAACTGCCCTTGTACAGCTCGTCCATGCCGAGAGTGATCCCGGCGGCGGTCAC
GAACTCCAGCAGGACCATGTGATCGCGCTTCTCGTTGGGGTCTTTGCTCAGTTTGGACTGGTAGCTCAGG
TAGTGGTTGTCGGGCAGCAGCACGGGGCCGTCGCCGATGGGGGTGTTCTGCTGGTAGTGGTCGGCGAGCT
GCACGCCGCCGTCCTCGATGTTGTGGCGGATCTTGAAGTTGGCCTTGATGCCGTTCTTCTGCTTGTCGGC
GGTGATATAGACGTTGTGGCTGTTGTAGTTGTACTCCAGCT
